>Addgene plasmid #53915 | BACE2_pCSdest | addgene partial sequence | sequence record 95375 | EBV-rev 5'-GTGGTTTGTCCAAACTCATC-3'
TACGACTCACTATAGTTCTAGAGGCTCGAGAGGATCACCACTTTGTACAAGAAAGCTGGGTTCTATTTCC
AGCGATGTCTGACCAGAGAGGACTCATCATTGACGACCTCAGGGTCACGGGGGCGACGCTGACACCGGAA
CGGCAGCAGCAGCAGGACGATTAAGACAAGGAGGATGGCTCCACAGACGCTCATGAGCGCATAGGACACA
ATCCACAAAATGGGCTCGCTCAAAGACTGAGCGGGGACACAGTTGCTGGCTACATCCTCTGTTGAGAAAG
GCCCGGAAATTTCAGACACTGCAGCACCTGCAATTTCTGCACAGGGGCTCGCTGCGAAGCCCACCCTCTT
CTGGGCTCTGTCGAAGATGACGTAGAAGCCCTCCATCACCGTGGCACCGATCACCAGCGCATTTGTGGAT
GGGGAAATGCCGAATCGGTAACATTCATAATTCAGGCCGGCCCCCATCATGGGCTGAATGTAAAGCTGAG
GCAGGATTGTGATACGGAATGACCTGCTGGAGTTCTCATCTCTCAGGTAGATGGAGATTTTAGGGAAGTA
AGACCAAGGTGTTTCCGAATTCGTCCAGCACGCCAGCTGGGACCCAGTCCAGAAACCATCAGAGAATTCT
GGAATCAGAGATGCGCGGGCCACAGCTTCCACCACCGCATCAAACACCTTCTGGGGCAGGCGCAGCAGCG
TGGTGCCACTGTCCACGATGGCCTTGTCTGCGTTATACTCTCTGCAGTCCAGATTAAGGCTTTGGCCTCC
AATTTCCAATTTCAGAATTTCTATCTGGTAGTACCACTCTT
