>Addgene plasmid #53915 | BACE2_pCSdest | addgene partial sequence | sequence record 97450 | CMV-F 5'-CGCAAATGGGCGGTAGGCGTG-3'
GCATGCTCGTTTAGGGAACCGCCATTCTGCCTGGGGACGTCGGAGCAAGCTTGATTTAGGTGACACTATA
GAATACAAGCTACTTGTTCTTTTTGCAGGATCCCATCGATTCGAATTCAAGGATCACAAGTTTGTACAAA
AAAGCAGGCACCATGGGCGCACTGGCCCGGGCGCTGCTGCTGCCTCTGCTGGCCCAGTGGCTCCTGCGCG
CCGCCCCGGAGCTGGCCCCCGCGCCCTTCACGCTGCCCCTCCGGGTGGCCGCGGCCACGAACCGCGTAGT
TGCGCCCACCCCGGGACCCGGGACCCCTGCCGAGCGCCACGCCGACGGCTTGGCGCTCGCCCTGGAGCCT
GCCCTGGCGTCCCCCGCGGGCGCCGCCAACTTCTTGGCCATGGTAGACAACCTGCAGGGGGACTCTGGCC
GCGGCTACTACCTGGAGATGCTGATCGGGACCCCCCCGCAGAAGCTACAGATTCTCGTTGACACTGGAAG
CAGTAACTTTGCCGTGGCAGGAACCCCGCACTCCTACATAGACACGTACTTTGACACAGAGAGGTCTAGC
ACATACCGCTCCAAGGGCTTTGACGTCACAGTGAAGTACACACAAGGAAGCTGGACGGGCTTCGTTGGGG
AAGACCTCGTCACCATCCCCAAAGGCTTCAATACTTCTTTTCTTGTCAACATTGCCACTATTTTTGAATC
AGAGAATTTCTTTTTGCCTGGGATTAAATGGAATGGAATACTTGGCCTAGCTTATGCCACACTTGCC
