[The description below was written by a language model from this plasmid's Addgene catalogue record.]
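Description:
BACE2_pCSdest is a mammalian expression plasmid carrying the human BACE2 coding sequence (about 1.6 kb, corresponding to the reference transcript noted by the depositor) in the pCSDest backbone, a Gateway destination vector of roughly 4.1 kb without insert. The insert was introduced by Gateway recombination, so the open reading frame is expected to be flanked by the att recombination scars typical of this cloning route, although no feature table is provided to confirm the exact junctions. The plasmid is maintained in E. coli as a high-copy replicon under ampicillin selection; the record does not name the origin of replication.

Two promoters are recorded upstream of the insert, CMV and SP6. The CMV promoter drives strong constitutive transcription by RNA polymerase II in vertebrate cells, allowing direct expression after transfection or DNA injection. The SP6 phage promoter allows the same template to be used for in vitro transcription, yielding synthetic mRNA suitable for microinjection into embryos. This dual arrangement lets one clone serve both cell-culture expression and embryo overexpression experiments. No epitope tags, fluorescent reporters or eukaryotic selection markers are listed in the record.

BACE2 encodes a membrane-associated aspartic protease related to beta-secretase and lies on human chromosome 21. The associated publication describes a survey of the effects of expressing human chromosome 21 genes on early zebrafish development, so this construct appears to be one member of a clone set made to test individual genes for overexpression phenotypes in Danio rerio embryos, in the context of gene dosage questions relevant to trisomy 21.
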