Addgene plasmid #53915: BACE2_pCSdest
Depositing lab: Roger Reeves. Depositing organization: Johns Hopkins University and School of Medicine. Publication: Survey of Human Chromosome 21 Gene Expression Effects on Early Development in Danio rerio. Edie S, Zaghloul NA, Leitch CC, Klinedinst DK, Lebron J, Thole JF, McCallion AS, Katsanis N, Reeves RH. G3 (Bethesda). 2018 Jul 2;8(7):2215-2223. doi: 10.1534/g3.118.200144. PubMed 29760202.
Backbone
  Vector backbone: pCSDest
  Backbone manufacturer: Lawson Lab (Addgene Plasmid 22423)
  Backbone size w/o insert (bp): 4095
  Vector type: Mammalian Expression
Growth in bacteria
  Bacterial resistance: Ampicillin, 100 μg/mL
  Growth temperature: 37°C
  Growth strain: Top10
  Copy number: High Copy
Gene/Insert
  Gene/Insert name: BACE2
  Species: H. sapiens (human)
  Insert size (bp): 1557
  Entrez Gene: BACE2 (a.k.a. AEPLC, ALP56, ASP1, ASP21, BAE2, CDA13, CEAP1, DRAP)
  Promoter: SP6 and CMV
  Cloning method: Gateway Cloning
  Sequencing primers: 5′ CMV-F; 3′ EBV-Rev
Terms and licenses: Academic/Nonprofit Terms; Industry Terms
Depositor comments: NM_012105
How to cite: BACE2_pCSdest was a gift from Roger Reeves (Addgene plasmid # 53915 ; http://n2t.net/addgene:53915 ; RRID:Addgene_53915)
